Addgene plasmid #113564: BK beta4 ECFP
Purpose: human BK beta4 subunit in C-term translational frame with ECFP (ECFP-N1)
Depositing lab: Robert Brenner. Depositing organization: University of Texas Health Science Center at San Antonio.
Backbone
  Vector backbone: ECFP-N1
  Backbone manufacturer: Clontech
  Modifications to backbone: Identical to beta4-EGFP plasmid (Addgene #113560) but with ECFP
  Vector type: Mammalian Expression
  Selectable markers: Neomycin (select with G418)
Growth in bacteria
  Bacterial resistance: Kanamycin, 50 μg/mL
  Growth temperature: 37°C
  Growth strain: DH5alpha
  Copy number: High Copy
Gene/Insert
  Gene/Insert name: Kcnmb4 (alt name: beta4)
  Species: H. sapiens (human)
  Insert size (bp): 748
  Entrez Gene: KCNMB4
  Promoter: CMV
  Tag / fusion protein: ECFP (C terminal on backbone)
  Cloning method: Restriction Enzyme; 5′ cloning site unknown (unknown if destroyed)
  Sequencing primers: 5′ CMV
Terms and licenses: Academic/Nonprofit Terms; Industry Terms: Not Available to Industry
How to cite: BK beta4 ECFP was a gift from Robert Brenner (Addgene plasmid # 113564 ; http://n2t.net/addgene:113564 ; RRID:Addgene_113564)
