[The description below was written by a language model from this plasmid's Addgene catalogue record and pLannotate feature annotations shown in this document.]
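Description:
BK beta4 ECFP is a mammalian expression plasmid built on the Clontech ECFP-N1 backbone. It encodes the human BK channel beta4 subunit (KCNMB4) fused in frame at its C terminus to enhanced cyan fluorescent protein. The 5,451-nt sequence carries a high-copy ColE1/pUC-type origin for propagation in E. coli and an f1 phage origin. A single NeoR/KanR (Tn5 aminoglycoside phosphotransferase) cassette serves both hosts. A bacterial bla-type promoter gives kanamycin resistance in bacteria, and the SV40 enhancer/early promoter with an HSV TK polyadenylation signal allows G418 selection of transfected mammalian cells. Short annotated fragments of ble, SV40 large T antigen and a bGH poly(A) signal appear to be partial matches within backbone sequence rather than functional parts.

Expression of the fusion is driven by the CMV immediate-early enhancer and promoter and terminated by the SV40 poly(A) signal. Between the CMV promoter and the KCNMB4 coding sequence lie a T3 promoter, a Xenopus beta-globin 5'-UTR translational enhancer and pBluescript polylinker remnants. These suggest the insert was carried over from an earlier vector, although the record lists the 5' cloning site as unknown. The KCNMB4 reading frame is followed after a short linker by the mammalian codon-optimized ECFP. The depositor notes that the plasmid is identical to a companion beta4-EGFP construct apart from the fluorescent protein.

KCNMB4 is a regulatory subunit of the calcium-activated potassium channel KCNMA1 that modulates its calcium sensitivity and gating kinetics. The record states no specific application, but the cyan tag would allow expression and localization of the subunit to be followed in transfected cells.
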