Features (pLannotate 1.2.2; 18 found; start..end, strand, type, name):
     61..364     +  enhancer       CMV enhancer: human cytomegalovirus immediate early enhancer
    365..568     +  promoter       CMV promoter: human cytomegalovirus (CMV) immediate early promoter
    591..618     +  misc_feature   MCS (fragment): multiple cloning site
    619..637     +  promoter       T3 promoter: promoter for bacteriophage T3 RNA polymerase
    659..701     +  5'UTR          Xenopus globin 5'-UTR: translational enhancer from the 5'-UTR of the major beta-globin gene of Xenopus laevis
    712..745     -  misc_feature   MCS (fragment): pBluescript multiple cloning site
    749..1378    +  CDS            KCNMB4: KCMB4_HUMAN - Experimental evidence at protein level: Swiss-Prot protein existence level 1. Regulatory subunit of the calcium activated potassium KCNMA1 (maxiK) channel. Modulates the calcium sensitivity and gating kinetics of KCNMA1, thereby contributing to KCNMA1 channel diversity. Decreases the gating kinetics and calcium sensitivity of the KCNMA1 channel, but with fast deactivation kinetics. May decrease KCNMA1 channel openings at low calcium concentrations but increases channel openings at high calcium concentrations. Makes KCNMA1 channel resistant to 100 nM charybdotoxin (CTX) toxin conc
   1397..2116    +  CDS            ECFP: enhanced CFP mammalian codon-optimized
   2133..2216    +  CDS            large T antigen (fragment): large T antigen from SV40 (simian virus 40)
   2239..2360    +  polyA_signal   SV40 poly(A) signal: SV40 polyadenylation signal
   2394..2822    -  rep_origin     f1 ori (sequence partly withheld): f1 bacteriophage origin of replication; arrow indicates direction of (+) strand synthesis
   2849..2953    +  promoter       AmpR promoter: bla
   2955..3312    +  promoter       SV40 promoter: SV40 enhancer and early promoter
   3347..4141    +  CDS            NeoR/KanR: aminoglycoside phosphotransferase from Tn5; aph(3')-II (or nptII); confers resistance to neomycin, kanamycin, and G418 (Geneticin®)
   4162..4314    +  CDS            ble (fragment): BLE_KLEPN - Experimental evidence at protein level: Swiss-Prot protein existence level 1. Binding protein with a strong affinity to the bleomycin family of antibiotics. Binds to CL990; an antimitotic-antibiotic compound. From Klebsiella pneumoniae.
   4373..4420    +  polyA_signal   HSV TK poly(A) signal: herpes simplex virus thymidine kinase polyadenylation signal (Cole and Stacy, 1985)
   4511..4527    -  polyA_signal   bGH poly(A) signal (fragment): bovine growth hormone polyadenylation signal
   4749..5337    +  rep_origin     ori: high-copy-number ColE1/pMB1/pBR322/pUC origin of replication
>Addgene plasmid #113564 | BK beta4 ECFP | addgene full sequence | sequence record 218936 | Addgene NGS Result
TAGTTATTAATAGTAATCAATTACGGGGTCATTAGTTCATAGCCCATATATGGAGTTCCGCGTTACATAA
CTTACGGTAAATGGCCCGCCTGGCTGACCGCCCAACGACCCCCGCCCATTGACGTCAATAATGACGTATG
TTCCCATAGTAACGCCAATAGGGACTTTCCATTGACGTCAATGGGTGGAGTATTTACGGTAAACTGCCCA
CTTGGCAGTACATCAAGTGTATCATATGCCAAGTACGCCCCCTATTGACGTCAATGACGGTAAATGGCCC
GCCTGGCATTATGCCCAGTACATGACCTTATGGGACTTTCCTACTTGGCAGTACATCTACGTATTAGTCA
TCGCTATTACCATGGTGATGCGGTTTTGGCAGTACATCAATGGGCGTGGATAGCGGTTTGACTCACGGGG
ATTTCCAAGTCTCCACCCCATTGACGTCAATGGGAGTTTGTTTTGGCACCAAAATCAACGGGACTTTCCA
AAATGTCGTAACAACTCCGCCCCATTGACGCAAATGGGCGGTAGGCGTGTACGGTGGGAGGTCTATATAA
GCAGAGCTGGTTTAGTGAACCGTCAGATCCGCTAGCGCTACCGGACTCAGATCTCGAGAATTAACCCTCA
CTAAAGGGAACAAAAGCTGGGTACCCTTCTTGTTCTTTTTGCAGAAGCTCAGAATAAACGCTCAACTTTG
GCAGAGCTAGCGTCGACGGTATCGATAAGCTTGATATCGAATTCCACCATGGCGAAGCTCCGGGTGGCTT
ACGAGTACACGGAAGCCGAGGACAAGAGCATCCGGCTCGGCTTGTTTCTCATCATCTCCGGCGTCGTGTC
GCTCTTCATCTTCGGCTTCTGCTGGCTGAGTCCCGCGCTGCAGGATCTGCAAGCCACGGAGGCCAATTGC
ACGGTGCTGTCGGTGCAGCAGATCGGCGAGGTGTTCGAGTGCACCTTCACCTGTGGCGCCGACTGCAGGG
GCACCTCGCAGTACCCCTGCGTCCAGGTCTACGTGAACAACTCTGAGTCCAACTCTAGGGCGCTGCTGCA
CAGCGACGAGCACCAGCTCCTGACCAACCCCAAGTGCTCCTATATCCCTCCCTGTAAGAGAGAAAATCAG
AAGAATTTGGAAAGTGTCATGAATTGGCAACAGTACTGGAAAGATGAGATTGGTTCCCAGCCATTTACTT
GCTATTTTAATCAACATCAAAGACCAGATGATGTGCTTCTGCATCGCACTCATGATGAGATTGTCCTCCT
GCATTGCTTCCTCTGGCCCCTGGTGACATTTGTGGTGGGCGTTCTCATTGTGGTCCTGACCATCTGTGCC
AAGAGCTTGGCGGTCAAGGCGGAAGCCATGAAGAAGCGCAAGTTCTCGGATCCACCGGTCGCCACCATGG
TGAGCAAGGGCGAGGAGCTGTTCACCGGGGTGGTGCCCATCCTGGTCGAGCTGGACGGCGACGTAAACGG
CCACAAGTTCAGCGTGTCCGGCGAGGGCGAGGGCGATGCCACCTACGGCAAGCTGACCCTGAAGTTCATC
TGCACCACCGGCAAGCTGCCCGTGCCCTGGCCCACCCTCGTGACCACCCTGACCTGGGGCGTGCAGTGCT
TCAGCCGCTACCCCGACCACATGAAGCAGCACGACTTCTTCAAGTCCGCCATGCCCGAAGGCTACGTCCA
GGAGCGCACCATCTTCTTCAAGGACGACGGCAACTACAAGACCCGCGCCGAGGTGAAGTTCGAGGGCGAC
ACCCTGGTGAACCGCATCGAGCTGAAGGGCATCGACTTCAAGGAGGACGGCAACATCCTGGGGCACAAGC
TGGAGTACAACTACATCAGCCACAACGTCTATATCACCGCCGACAAGCAGAAGAACGGCATCAAGGCCAA
CTTCAAGATCCGCCACAACATCGAGGACGGCAGCGTGCAGCTCGCCGACCACTACCAGCAGAACACCCCC
ATCGGCGACGGCCCCGTGCTGCTGCCCGACAACCACTACCTGAGCACCCAGTCCGCCCTGAGCAAAGACC
CCAACGAGAAGCGCGATCACATGGTCCTGCTGGAGTTCGTGACCGCCGCCGGGATCACTCTCGGCATGGA
CGAGCTGTACAAGTAAAGCGGCCGCGACTCTAGATCATAATCAGCCATACCACATTTGTAGAGGTTTTAC
TTGCTTTAAAAAACCTCCCACACCTCCCCCTGAACCTGAAACATAAAATGAATGCAATTGTTGTTGTTAA
CTTGTTTATTGCAGCTTATAATGGTTACAAATAAAGCAATAGCATCACAAATTTCACAAATAAAGCATTT
TTTTCACTGCATTCTAGTTGTGGTTTGTCCAAACTCATCAATGTATCTTAAGGCGTAAATTGTAAGCGTT
AATATTTTGTTAAAATTCGCGTTAAATTTTTGTTAAATCAGCTCATTTTTTAACCAATAGGCCGAAATCG
GCAAAATCCCTTATAAATCAAAAGAATAGACCGAGATAGGGT
[37 nt withheld, positions 2493-2529]
AAAGAACGTGGACTCCAACGTCAAAGG
[49 nt withheld, positions 2557-2605]
T
[91 nt withheld, positions 2607-2697]
G
[124 nt withheld, positions 2699-2822]
CAGGTGGCACTTTTCGGGGAAATGTGCGCGGAACCCCTATTTGTTTATTTTTCTAAATACATTCAAATAT
GTATCCGCTCATGAGACAATAACCCTGATAAATGCTTCAATAATATTGAAAAAGGAAGAGTCCTGAGGCG
GAAAGAACCAGCTGTGGAATGTGTGTCAGTTAGGGTGTGGAAAGTCCCCAGGCTCCCCAGCAGGCAGAAG
TATGCAAAGCATGCATCTCAATTAGTCAGCAACCAGGTGTGGAAAGTCCCCAGGCTCCCCAGCAGGCAGA
AGTATGCAAAGCATGCATCTCAATTAGTCAGCAACCATAGTCCCGCCCCTAACTCCGCCCATCCCGCCCC
TAACTCCGCCCAGTTCCGCCCATTCTCCGCCCCATGGCTGACTAATTTTTTTTATTTATGCAGAGGCCGA
GGCCGCCTCGGCCTCTGAGCTATTCCAGAAGTAGTGAGGAGGCTTTTTTGGAGGCCTAGGCTTTTGCAAA
GATCGATCAAGAGACAGGATGAGGATCGTTTCGCATGATTGAACAAGATGGATTGCACGCAGGTTCTCCG
GCCGCTTGGGTGGAGAGGCTATTCGGCTATGACTGGGCACAACAGACAATCGGCTGCTCTGATGCCGCCG
TGTTCCGGCTGTCAGCGCAGGGGCGCCCGGTTCTTTTTGTCAAGACCGACCTGTCCGGTGCCCTGAATGA
ACTGCAAGACGAGGCAGCGCGGCTATCGTGGCTGGCCACGACGGGCGTTCCTTGCGCAGCTGTGCTCGAC
GTTGTCACTGAAGCGGGAAGGGACTGGCTGCTATTGGGCGAAGTGCCGGGGCAGGATCTCCTGTCATCTC
ACCTTGCTCCTGCCGAGAAAGTATCCATCATGGCTGATGCAATGCGGCGGCTGCATACGCTTGATCCGGC
TACCTGCCCATTCGACCACCAAGCGAAACATCGCATCGAGCGAGCACGTACTCGGATGGAAGCCGGTCTT
GTCGATCAGGATGATCTGGACGAAGAGCATCAGGGGCTCGCGCCAGCCGAACTGTTCGCCAGGCTCAAGG
CGAGCATGCCCGACGGCGAGGATCTCGTCGTGACCCATGGCGATGCCTGCTTGCCGAATATCATGGTGGA
AAATGGCCGCTTTTCTGGATTCATCGACTGTGGCCGGCTGGGTGTGGCGGACCGCTATCAGGACATAGCG
TTGGCTACCCGTGATATTGCTGAAGAGCTTGGCGGCGAATGGGCTGACCGCTTCCTCGTGCTTTACGGTA
TCGCCGCTCCCGATTCGCAGCGCATCGCCTTCTATCGCCTTCTTGACGAGTTCTTCTGAGCGGGACTCTG
GGGTTCGAAATGACCGACCAAGCGACGCCCAACCTGCCATCACGAGATTTCGATTCCACCGCCGCCTTCT
ATGAAAGGTTGGGCTTCGGAATCGTTTTCCGGGACGCCGGCTGGATGATCCTCCAGCGCGGGGATCTCAT
GCTGGAGTTCTTCGCCCACCCTAGGGGGAGGCTAACTGAAACACGGAAGGAGACAATACCGGAAGGAACC
CGCGCTATGACGGCAATAAAAAGACAGAATAAAACGCACGGTGTTGGGTCGTTTGTTCATAAACGCGGGG
TTCGGTCCCAGGGCTGGCACTCTGTCGATACCCCACCGAGACCCCATTGGGGCCAATACGCCCGCGTTTC
TTCCTTTTCCCCACCCCACCCCCCAAGTTCGGGTGAAGGCCCAGGGCTCGCAGCCAACGTCGGGGCGGCA
GGCCCTGCCATAGCCTCAGGTTACTCATATATACTTTAGATTGATTTAAAACTTCATTTTTAATTTAAAA
GGATCTAGGTGAAGATCCTTTTTGATAATCTCATGACCAAAATCCCTTAACGTGAGTTTTCGTTCCACTG
AGCGTCAGACCCCGTAGAAAAGATCAAAGGATCTTCTTGAGATCCTTTTTTTCTGCGCGTAATCTGCTGC
TTGCAAACAAAAAAACCACCGCTACCAGCGGTGGTTTGTTTGCCGGATCAAGAGCTACCAACTCTTTTTC
CGAAGGTAACTGGCTTCAGCAGAGCGCAGATACCAAATACTGTTCTTCTAGTGTAGCCGTAGTTAGGCCA
CCACTTCAAGAACTCTGTAGCACCGCCTACATACCTCGCTCTGCTAATCCTGTTACCAGTGGCTGCTGCC
AGTGGCGATAAGTCGTGTCTTACCGGGTTGGACTCAAGACGATAGTTACCGGATAAGGCGCAGCGGTCGG
GCTGAACGGGGGGTTCGTGCACACAGCCCAGCTTGGAGCGAACGACCTACACCGAACTGAGATACCTACA
GCGTGAGCTATGAGAAAGCGCCACGCTTCCCGAAGGGAGAAAGGCGGACAGGTATCCGGTAAGCGGCAGG
GTCGGAACAGGAGAGCGCACGAGGGAGCTTCCAGGGGGAAACGCCTGGTATCTTTATAGTCCTGTCGGGT
TTCGCCACCTCTGACTTGAGCGTCGATTTTTGTGATGCTCGTCAGGGGGGCGGAGCCTATGGAAAAACGC
CAGCAACGCGGCCTTTTTACGGTTCCTGGCCTTTTGCTGGCCTTTTGCTCACATGTTCTTTCCTGCGTTA
TCCCCTGATTCTGTGGATAACCGTATTACCGCCATGCAT
